Addgene plasmid #157664: API5-CRISPR
Purpose: Expresses Cas9 and sgRNA targeting API5
Depositing lab: Byung Il Lee. Depositing organization: National Cancer Center (KR). Publication: Regulation of mRNA export through API5 and nuclear FGF2 interaction. Bong SM, Bae SH, Song B, Gwak H, Yang SW, Kim S, Nam S, Rajalingam K, Oh SJ, Kim TW, Park S, Jang H, Lee BI. Nucleic Acids Res. 2020 Jun 19;48(11):6340-6352. doi: 10.1093/nar/gkaa335. PubMed 32383752.
Backbone
  Vector backbone: lentiCRISPR v2
  Backbone size w/o insert (bp): 13000
  Total vector size (bp): 13025
  Vector type: Mammalian Expression, Lentiviral, CRISPR
  Selectable markers: Puromycin
Growth in bacteria
  Bacterial resistance: Ampicillin, 100 μg/mL
  Growth temperature: 37°C
  Growth strain: NEB Stable
  Copy number: Unknown
Gene/Insert
  Gene/Insert name: Apoptosis inhibitor 5 (alt name: API5)
  Species: H. sapiens (human)
  Insert size (bp): 25
  GenBank ID: NM_001142930 NM_001142930
  Entrez Gene: API5 (a.k.a. AAC-11, AAC11)
  Cloning method: Restriction Enzyme; 5′ cloning site BsmBI (unknown if destroyed); 3′ cloning site BsmBI (unknown if destroyed)
  Sequencing primers: 5′ -; 3′ -
Terms and licenses: Academic/Nonprofit Terms; Industry Terms: Not Available to Industry
How to cite: API5-CRISPR was a gift from Byung Il Lee (Addgene plasmid # 157664 ; http://n2t.net/addgene:157664 ; RRID:Addgene_157664)
