[The description below was written by a language model from this plasmid's Addgene catalogue record and pLannotate feature annotations shown in this document.]
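Description:
API5-CRISPR is a lentiviral, all-in-one CRISPR/Cas9 plasmid built on the lentiCRISPR v2 backbone and designed to disrupt human API5 (apoptosis inhibitor 5, also called AAC-11). The insert is only a short guide oligonucleotide of about 25 bp, cloned through the BsmBI sites so that it sits between the human U6 RNA polymerase III promoter and the Streptococcus pyogenes gRNA scaffold. The annotation leaves a small unannotated gap at exactly this position, consistent with the spacer. Downstream, an EF-1α core promoter drives the S. pyogenes Cas9 coding sequence followed by a puromycin N-acetyltransferase gene, allowing puromycin selection of transduced mammalian cells. The table does not annotate the linker between Cas9 and PuroR. A WPRE after the cassette enhances transcript stability and expression.

The expression units lie within a third-generation, self-inactivating HIV-1 transfer vector. A CMV enhancer/promoter replaces the U3 region of the truncated 5′ LTR to drive genomic RNA production in packaging cells. It is followed by the Ψ packaging signal with a partial gag fragment, the Rev response element, the cPPT/CTS, and a ΔU3 3′ LTR that silences LTR transcription after integration. Packaging and envelope functions must be supplied in trans.

Outside the LTRs, the backbone carries a bGH polyadenylation signal, an f1 origin, an SV40/EM7-driven bleomycin/Zeocin resistance cassette, a high-copy ColE1/pUC origin and AmpR for ampicillin selection in E. coli. The sequenced record (about 13.0 kb) agrees closely with the catalogued size. The plasmid serves to generate API5 knockout cells by transfection or lentiviral transduction, and the associated work concerns API5, nuclear FGF2 and mRNA export.
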