Features (pLannotate 1.2.2; 33 found; start..end, strand, type, name):
     31..83      -  misc_feature   bom (fragment): basis of mobility region from pBR322
    238..617     +  enhancer       CMV enhancer: human cytomegalovirus immediate early enhancer
    618..817     +  promoter       CMV promoter: human cytomegalovirus (CMV) immediate early promoter
    835..1015    +  LTR            5' LTR (truncated): truncated 5' long terminal repeat (LTR) from HIV-1
   1062..1187    +  misc_feature   HIV-1 Ψ: packaging signal of human immunodeficiency virus type 1
   1171..1534    +  CDS            HIV-1 gag (fragment): gag protein from human immunodeficiency virus 1; gag
   1680..1913    +  misc_feature   RRE: The Rev response element (RRE) of HIV-1 allows for Rev-dependent mRNA export from the nucleus to the cytoplasm.
   2290..2390    +  CDS            Rev (fragment): human immunodeficiency virus 1 (HIV-1) Rev protein; rev; enhances nuclear export of unspliced and incompletely spliced viral mRNAs
   2440..2557    +  misc_feature   cPPT/CTS: central polypurine tract and central termination sequence of HIV-1
   2608..2848    +  promoter       U6 promoter: RNA polymerase III promoter for human U6 snRNA
   2878..2953    +  misc_RNA       gRNA scaffold: guide RNA scaffold for the Streptococcus pyogenes CRISPR/Cas9 system
   2971..2989    +  CDS            small t antigen (fragment): SV40 (simian virus 40) small t antigen
   3015..3226    +  promoter       EF-1α core promoter: core promoter for human elongation factor EF-1α
   3251..7354    +  CDS            Cas9: Cas9 (Csn1) endonuclease from the Streptococcus pyogenes Type II CRISPR/Cas system generates RNA-guided double strand breaks in DNA
   7492..8089    +  CDS            PuroR (fragment): puromycin N-acetyltransferase; pac from Streptomyces; confers resistance to puromycin
   8105..8693    +  misc_feature   WPRE: woodchuck hepatitis virus posttranscriptional regulatory element
   8744..8763    +  misc_feature   cPPT/CTS (fragment): central polypurine tract and central termination sequence of HIV-1
   8765..8998    +  LTR            3' LTR (ΔU3): self-inactivating 3' long terminal repeat (LTR) from HIV-1
   9030..9254    +  polyA_signal   bGH poly(A) signal: bovine growth hormone polyadenylation signal
   9258..9279    +  promoter       SV40 promoter (fragment): SV40 enhancer and early promoter
   9300..9728    +  rep_origin     f1 ori (sequence partly withheld): f1 bacteriophage origin of replication; arrow indicates direction of (+) strand synthesis
   9742..10071   +  promoter       SV40 promoter: SV40 enhancer and early promoter
  10119..10166   +  promoter       EM7 promoter: synthetic bacterial promoter&nbsp
  10185..10559   +  CDS            BleoR: antibiotic-binding protein; Sh ble from Streptoalloteichus hindustanus; confers resistance to bleomycin, phleomycin, and Zeocin™
  10569..10694   +  CDS            ble (fragment): BLE_KLEPN - Experimental evidence at protein level: Swiss-Prot protein existence level 1. Binding protein with a strong affinity to the bleomycin family of antibiotics. Binds to CL990; an antimitotic-antibiotic compound. From Klebsiella pneumoniae.
  10689..10810   +  polyA_signal   SV40 poly(A) signal: SV40 polyadenylation signal
  10881..10903   -  protein_bind   lac operator (fragment): The lac repressor binds to the lac operator to inhibit transcription in E. coli. This inhibition can be relieved by adding lactose or isopropyl-β-D-thiogalactopyranoside (IPTG). lac repressor encoded by lacI
  10907..10937   -  promoter       lac promoter: promoter for the E. coli lac operon
  10952..10973   -  protein_bind   CAP binding site: CAP binding activates transcription in the presence of cAMP. E. coli catabolite activator protein
  10986..11078   -  CDS            lacI (fragment): lac repressor; lacI; The lac repressor binds to the lac operator to inhibit transcription in E. coli. This inhibition can be relieved by adding lactose or isopropyl-β-D-thiogalactopyranoside (IPTG).
  11261..11849   -  rep_origin     ori: high-copy-number ColE1/pMB1/pBR322/pUC origin of replication
  12020..12880   -  CDS            AmpR: β-lactamase; bla; confers resistance to ampicillin, carbenicillin, and related antibiotics
  12881..12985   -  promoter       AmpR promoter: bla
>Addgene plasmid #157664 | API5-CRISPR | addgene full sequence | sequence record 309050 | Addgene NGS Result
GTCGACGGATCGGGAGATCTCCCGATCCCCTATGGTGCACTCTCAGTACAATCTGCTCTGATGCCGCATA
GTTAAGCCAGTATCTGCTCCCTGCTTGTGTGTTGGAGGTCGCTGAGTAGTGCGCGAGCAAAATTTAAGCT
ACAACAAGGCAAGGCTTGACCGACAATTGCATGAAGAATCTGCTTAGGGTTAGGCGTTTTGCGCTGCTTC
GCGATGTACGGGCCAGATATACGCGTTGACATTGATTATTGACTAGTTATTAATAGTAATCAATTACGGG
GTCATTAGTTCATAGCCCATATATGGAGTTCCGCGTTACATAACTTACGGTAAATGGCCCGCCTGGCTGA
CCGCCCAACGACCCCCGCCCATTGACGTCAATAATGACGTATGTTCCCATAGTAACGCCAATAGGGACTT
TCCATTGACGTCAATGGGTGGAGTATTTACGGTAAACTGCCCACTTGGCAGTACATCAAGTGTATCATAT
GCCAAGTACGCCCCCTATTGACGTCAATGACGGTAAATGGCCCGCCTGGCATTATGCCCAGTACATGACC
TTATGGGACTTTCCTACTTGGCAGTACATCTACGTATTAGTCATCGCTATTACCATGGTGATGCGGTTTT
GGCAGTACATCAATGGGCGTGGATAGCGGTTTGACTCACGGGGATTTCCAAGTCTCCACCCCATTGACGT
CAATGGGAGTTTGTTTTGGCACCAAAATCAACGGGACTTTCCAAAATGTCGTAACAACTCCGCCCCATTG
ACGCAAATGGGCGGTAGGCGTGTACGGTGGGAGGTCTATATAAGCAGCGCGTTTTGCCTGTACTGGGTCT
CTCTGGTTAGACCAGATCTGAGCCTGGGAGCTCTCTGGCTAACTAGGGAACCCACTGCTTAAGCCTCAAT
AAAGCTTGCCTTGAGTGCTTCAAGTAGTGTGTGCCCGTCTGTTGTGTGACTCTGGTAACTAGAGATCCCT
CAGACCCTTTTAGTCAGTGTGGAAAATCTCTAGCAGTGGCGCCCGAACAGGGACTTGAAAGCGAAAGGGA
AACCAGAGGAGCTCTCTCGACGCAGGACTCGGCTTGCTGAAGCGCGCACGGCAAGAGGCGAGGGGCGGCG
ACTGGTGAGTACGCCAAAAATTTTGACTAGCGGAGGCTAGAAGGAGAGAGATGGGTGCGAGAGCGTCAGT
ATTAAGCGGGGGAGAATTAGATCGCGATGGGAAAAAATTCGGTTAAGGCCAGGGGGAAAGAAAAAATATA
AATTAAAACATATAGTATGGGCAAGCAGGGAGCTAGAACGATTCGCAGTTAATCCTGGCCTGTTAGAAAC
ATCAGAAGGCTGTAGACAAATACTGGGACAGCTACAACCATCCCTTCAGACAGGATCAGAAGAACTTAGA
TCATTATATAATACAGTAGCAACCCTCTATTGTGTGCATCAAAGGATAGAGATAAAAGACACCAAGGAAG
CTTTAGACAAGATAGAGGAAGAGCAAAACAAAAGTAAGACCACCGCACAGCAAGCGGCCGCTGATCTTCA
GACCTGGAGGAGGAGATATGAGGGACAATTGGAGAAGTGAATTATATAAATATAAAGTAGTAAAAATTGA
ACCATTAGGAGTAGCACCCACCAAGGCAAAGAGAAGAGTGGTGCAGAGAGAAAAAAGAGCAGTGGGAATA
GGAGCTTTGTTCCTTGGGTTCTTGGGAGCAGCAGGAAGCACTATGGGCGCAGCGTCAATGACGCTGACGG
TACAGGCCAGACAATTATTGTCTGGTATAGTGCAGCAGCAGAACAATTTGCTGAGGGCTATTGAGGCGCA
ACAGCATCTGTTGCAACTCACAGTCTGGGGCATCAAGCAGCTCCAGGCAAGAATCCTGGCTGTGGAAAGA
TACCTAAAGGATCAACAGCTCCTGGGGATTTGGGGTTGCTCTGGAAAACTCATTTGCACCACTGCTGTGC
CTTGGAATGCTAGTTGGAGTAATAAATCTCTGGAACAGATTTGGAATCACACGACCTGGATGGAGTGGGA
CAGAGAAATTAACAATTACACAAGCTTAATACACTCCTTAATTGAAGAATCGCAAAACCAGCAAGAAAAG
AATGAACAAGAATTATTGGAATTAGATAAATGGGCAAGTTTGTGGAATTGGTTTAACATAACAAATTGGC
TGTGGTATATAAAATTATTCATAATGATAGTAGGAGGCTTGGTAGGTTTAAGAATAGTTTTTGCTGTACT
TTCTATAGTGAATAGAGTTAGGCAGGGATATTCACCATTATCGTTTCAGACCCACCTCCCAACCCCGAGG
GGACCCGACAGGCCCGAAGGAATAGAAGAAGAAGGTGGAGAGAGAGACAGAGACAGATCCATTCGATTAG
TGAACGGATCGGCACTGCGTGCGCCAATTCTGCAGACAAATGGCAGTATTCATCCACAATTTTAAAAGAA
AAGGGGGGATTGGGGGGTACAGTGCAGGGGAAAGAATAGTAGACATAATAGCAACAGACATACAAACTAA
AGAATTACAAAAACAAATTACAAAAATTCAAAATTTTCGGGTTTATTACAGGGACAGCAGAGATCCAGTT
TGGTTAATTAAGGTACCGAGGGCCTATTTCCCATGATTCCTTCATATTTGCATATACGATACAAGGCTGT
TAGAGAGATAATTAGAATTAATTTGACTGTAAACACAAAGATATTAGTACAAAATACGTGACGTAGAAAG
TAATAATTTCTTGGGTAGTTTGCAGTTTTAAAATTATGTTTTAAAATGGACTATCATATGCTTACCGTAA
CTTGAAAGTATTTCGATTTCTTGGCTTTATATATCTTGTGGAAAGGACGAAACACCGTGTTTTGCAGGGA
CTTTAGGGTTTTAGAGCTAGAAATAGCAAGTTAAAATAAGGCTAGTCCGTTATCAACTTGAAAAAGTGGC
ACCGAGTCGGTGCTTTTTTGAATTCGCTAGCTAGGTCTTGAAAGGAGTGGGAATTGGCTCCGGTGCCCGT
CAGTGGGCAGAGCGCACATCGCCCACAGTCCCCGAGAAGTTGGGGGGAGGGGTCGGCAATTGATCCGGTG
CCTAGAGAAGGTGGCGCGGGGTAAACTGGGAAAGTGATGTCGTGTACTGGCTCCGCCTTTTTCCCGAGGG
TGGGGGAGAACCGTATATAAGTGCAGTAGTCGCCGTGAACGTTCTTTTTCGCAACGGGTTTGCCGCCAGA
ACACAGGACCGGTTCTAGAGCGCTGCCACCATGGACAAGAAGTACAGCATCGGCCTGGACATCGGCACCA
ACTCTGTGGGCTGGGCCGTGATCACCGACGAGTACAAGGTGCCCAGCAAGAAATTCAAGGTGCTGGGCAA
CACCGACCGGCACAGCATCAAGAAGAACCTGATCGGAGCCCTGCTGTTCGACAGCGGCGAAACAGCCGAG
GCCACCCGGCTGAAGAGAACCGCCAGAAGAAGATACACCAGACGGAAGAACCGGATCTGCTATCTGCAAG
AGATCTTCAGCAACGAGATGGCCAAGGTGGACGACAGCTTCTTCCACAGACTGGAAGAGTCCTTCCTGGT
GGAAGAGGATAAGAAGCACGAGCGGCACCCCATCTTCGGCAACATCGTGGACGAGGTGGCCTACCACGAG
AAGTACCCCACCATCTACCACCTGAGAAAGAAACTGGTGGACAGCACCGACAAGGCCGACCTGCGGCTGA
TCTATCTGGCCCTGGCCCACATGATCAAGTTCCGGGGCCACTTCCTGATCGAGGGCGACCTGAACCCCGA
CAACAGCGACGTGGACAAGCTGTTCATCCAGCTGGTGCAGACCTACAACCAGCTGTTCGAGGAAAACCCC
ATCAACGCCAGCGGCGTGGACGCCAAGGCCATCCTGTCTGCCAGACTGAGCAAGAGCAGACGGCTGGAAA
ATCTGATCGCCCAGCTGCCCGGCGAGAAGAAGAATGGCCTGTTCGGAAACCTGATTGCCCTGAGCCTGGG
CCTGACCCCCAACTTCAAGAGCAACTTCGACCTGGCCGAGGATGCCAAACTGCAGCTGAGCAAGGACACC
TACGACGACGACCTGGACAACCTGCTGGCCCAGATCGGCGACCAGTACGCCGACCTGTTTCTGGCCGCCA
AGAACCTGTCCGACGCCATCCTGCTGAGCGACATCCTGAGAGTGAACACCGAGATCACCAAGGCCCCCCT
GAGCGCCTCTATGATCAAGAGATACGACGAGCACCACCAGGACCTGACCCTGCTGAAAGCTCTCGTGCGG
CAGCAGCTGCCTGAGAAGTACAAAGAGATTTTCTTCGACCAGAGCAAGAACGGCTACGCCGGCTACATTG
ACGGCGGAGCCAGCCAGGAAGAGTTCTACAAGTTCATCAAGCCCATCCTGGAAAAGATGGACGGCACCGA
GGAACTGCTCGTGAAGCTGAACAGAGAGGACCTGCTGCGGAAGCAGCGGACCTTCGACAACGGCAGCATC
CCCCACCAGATCCACCTGGGAGAGCTGCACGCCATTCTGCGGCGGCAGGAAGATTTTTACCCATTCCTGA
AGGACAACCGGGAAAAGATCGAGAAGATCCTGACCTTCCGCATCCCCTACTACGTGGGCCCTCTGGCCAG
GGGAAACAGCAGATTCGCCTGGATGACCAGAAAGAGCGAGGAAACCATCACCCCCTGGAACTTCGAGGAA
GTGGTGGACAAGGGCGCTTCCGCCCAGAGCTTCATCGAGCGGATGACCAACTTCGATAAGAACCTGCCCA
ACGAGAAGGTGCTGCCCAAGCACAGCCTGCTGTACGAGTACTTCACCGTGTATAACGAGCTGACCAAAGT
GAAATACGTGACCGAGGGAATGAGAAAGCCCGCCTTCCTGAGCGGCGAGCAGAAAAAGGCCATCGTGGAC
CTGCTGTTCAAGACCAACCGGAAAGTGACCGTGAAGCAGCTGAAAGAGGACTACTTCAAGAAAATCGAGT
GCTTCGACTCCGTGGAAATCTCCGGCGTGGAAGATCGGTTCAACGCCTCCCTGGGCACATACCACGATCT
GCTGAAAATTATCAAGGACAAGGACTTCCTGGACAATGAGGAAAACGAGGACATTCTGGAAGATATCGTG
CTGACCCTGACACTGTTTGAGGACAGAGAGATGATCGAGGAACGGCTGAAAACCTATGCCCACCTGTTCG
ACGACAAAGTGATGAAGCAGCTGAAGCGGCGGAGATACACCGGCTGGGGCAGGCTGAGCCGGAAGCTGAT
CAACGGCATCCGGGACAAGCAGTCCGGCAAGACAATCCTGGATTTCCTGAAGTCCGACGGCTTCGCCAAC
AGAAACTTCATGCAGCTGATCCACGACGACAGCCTGACCTTTAAAGAGGACATCCAGAAAGCCCAGGTGT
CCGGCCAGGGCGATAGCCTGCACGAGCACATTGCCAATCTGGCCGGCAGCCCCGCCATTAAGAAGGGCAT
CCTGCAGACAGTGAAGGTGGTGGACGAGCTCGTGAAAGTGATGGGCCGGCACAAGCCCGAGAACATCGTG
ATCGAAATGGCCAGAGAGAACCAGACCACCCAGAAGGGACAGAAGAACAGCCGCGAGAGAATGAAGCGGA
TCGAAGAGGGCATCAAAGAGCTGGGCAGCCAGATCCTGAAAGAACACCCCGTGGAAAACACCCAGCTGCA
GAACGAGAAGCTGTACCTGTACTACCTGCAGAATGGGCGGGATATGTACGTGGACCAGGAACTGGACATC
AACCGGCTGTCCGACTACGATGTGGACCATATCGTGCCTCAGAGCTTTCTGAAGGACGACTCCATCGACA
ACAAGGTGCTGACCAGAAGCGACAAGAACCGGGGCAAGAGCGACAACGTGCCCTCCGAAGAGGTCGTGAA
GAAGATGAAGAACTACTGGCGGCAGCTGCTGAACGCCAAGCTGATTACCCAGAGAAAGTTCGACAATCTG
ACCAAGGCCGAGAGAGGCGGCCTGAGCGAACTGGATAAGGCCGGCTTCATCAAGAGACAGCTGGTGGAAA
CCCGGCAGATCACAAAGCACGTGGCACAGATCCTGGACTCCCGGATGAACACTAAGTACGACGAGAATGA
CAAGCTGATCCGGGAAGTGAAAGTGATCACCCTGAAGTCCAAGCTGGTGTCCGATTTCCGGAAGGATTTC
CAGTTTTACAAAGTGCGCGAGATCAACAACTACCACCACGCCCACGACGCCTACCTGAACGCCGTCGTGG
GAACCGCCCTGATCAAAAAGTACCCTAAGCTGGAAAGCGAGTTCGTGTACGGCGACTACAAGGTGTACGA
CGTGCGGAAGATGATCGCCAAGAGCGAGCAGGAAATCGGCAAGGCTACCGCCAAGTACTTCTTCTACAGC
AACATCATGAACTTTTTCAAGACCGAGATTACCCTGGCCAACGGCGAGATCCGGAAGCGGCCTCTGATCG
AGACAAACGGCGAAACCGGGGAGATCGTGTGGGATAAGGGCCGGGATTTTGCCACCGTGCGGAAAGTGCT
GAGCATGCCCCAAGTGAATATCGTGAAAAAGACCGAGGTGCAGACAGGCGGCTTCAGCAAAGAGTCTATC
CTGCCCAAGAGGAACAGCGATAAGCTGATCGCCAGAAAGAAGGACTGGGACCCTAAGAAGTACGGCGGCT
TCGACAGCCCCACCGTGGCCTATTCTGTGCTGGTGGTGGCCAAAGTGGAAAAGGGCAAGTCCAAGAAACT
GAAGAGTGTGAAAGAGCTGCTGGGGATCACCATCATGGAAAGAAGCAGCTTCGAGAAGAATCCCATCGAC
TTTCTGGAAGCCAAGGGCTACAAAGAAGTGAAAAAGGACCTGATCATCAAGCTGCCTAAGTACTCCCTGT
TCGAGCTGGAAAACGGCCGGAAGAGAATGCTGGCCTCTGCCGGCGAACTGCAGAAGGGAAACGAACTGGC
CCTGCCCTCCAAATATGTGAACTTCCTGTACCTGGCCAGCCACTATGAGAAGCTGAAGGGCTCCCCCGAG
GATAATGAGCAGAAACAGCTGTTTGTGGAACAGCACAAGCACTACCTGGACGAGATCATCGAGCAGATCA
GCGAGTTCTCCAAGAGAGTGATCCTGGCCGACGCTAATCTGGACAAAGTGCTGTCCGCCTACAACAAGCA
CCGGGATAAGCCCATCAGAGAGCAGGCCGAGAATATCATCCACCTGTTTACCCTGACCAATCTGGGAGCC
CCTGCCGCCTTCAAGTACTTTGACACCACCATCGACCGGAAGAGGTACACCAGCACCAAAGAGGTGCTGG
ACGCCACCCTGATCCACCAGAGCATCACCGGCCTGTACGAGACACGGATCGACCTGTCTCAGCTGGGAGG
CGACAAGCGACCTGCCGCCACAAAGAAGGCTGGACAGGCTAAGAAGAAGAAAGATTACAAAGACGATGAC
GATAAGGGATCCGGCGCAACAAACTTCTCTCTGCTGAAACAAGCCGGAGATGTCGAAGAGAATCCTGGAC
CGACCGAGTACAAGCCCACGGTGCGCCTCGCCACCCGCGACGACGTCCCCAGGGCCGTACGCACCCTCGC
CGCCGCGTTCGCCGACTACCCCGCCACGCGCCACACCGTCGATCCGGACCGCCACATCGAGCGGGTCACC
GAGCTGCAAGAACTCTTCCTCACGCGCGTCGGGCTCGACATCGGCAAGGTGTGGGTCGCGGACGACGGCG
CCGCGGTGGCGGTCTGGACCACGCCGGAGAGCGTCGAAGCGGGGGCGGTGTTCGCCGAGATCGGCCCGCG
CATGGCCGAGTTGAGCGGTTCCCGGCTGGCCGCGCAGCAACAGATGGAAGGCCTCCTGGCGCCGCACCGG
CCCAAGGAGCCCGCGTGGTTCCTGGCCACCGTCGGAGTCTCGCCCGACCACCAGGGCAAGGGTCTGGGCA
GCGCCGTCGTGCTCCCCGGAGTGGAGGCGGCCGAGCGCGCCGGGGTGCCCGCCTTCCTGGAGACCTCCGC
GCCCCGCAACCTCCCCTTCTACGAGCGGCTCGGCTTCACCGTCACCGCCGACGTCGAGGTGCCCGAAGGA
CCGCGCACCTGGTGCATGACCCGCAAGCCCGGTGCCTGAACGCGTTAAGTCGACAATCAACCTCTGGATT
ACAAAATTTGTGAAAGATTGACTGGTATTCTTAACTATGTTGCTCCTTTTACGCTATGTGGATACGCTGC
TTTAATGCCTTTGTATCATGCTATTGCTTCCCGTATGGCTTTCATTTTCTCCTCCTTGTATAAATCCTGG
TTGCTGTCTCTTTATGAGGAGTTGTGGCCCGTTGTCAGGCAACGTGGCGTGGTGTGCACTGTGTTTGCTG
ACGCAACCCCCACTGGTTGGGGCATTGCCACCACCTGTCAGCTCCTTTCCGGGACTTTCGCTTTCCCCCT
CCCTATTGCCACGGCGGAACTCATCGCCGCCTGCCTTGCCCGCTGCTGGACAGGGGCTCGGCTGTTGGGC
ACTGACAATTCCGTGGTGTTGTCGGGGAAATCATCGTCCTTTCCTTGGCTGCTCGCCTGTGTTGCCACCT
GGATTCTGCGCGGGACGTCCTTCTGCTACGTCCCTTCGGCCCTCAATCCAGCGGACCTTCCTTCCCGCGG
CCTGCTGCCGGCTCTGCGGCCTCTTCCGCGTCTTCGCCTTCGCCCTCAGACGAGTCGGATCTCCCTTTGG
GCCGCCTCCCCGCGTCGACTTTAAGACCAATGACTTACAAGGCAGCTGTAGATCTTAGCCACTTTTTAAA
AGAAAAGGGGGGACTGGAAGGGCTAATTCACTCCCAACGAAGACAAGATCTGCTTTTTGCTTGTACTGGG
TCTCTCTGGTTAGACCAGATCTGAGCCTGGGAGCTCTCTGGCTAACTAGGGAACCCACTGCTTAAGCCTC
AATAAAGCTTGCCTTGAGTGCTTCAAGTAGTGTGTGCCCGTCTGTTGTGTGACTCTGGTAACTAGAGATC
CCTCAGACCCTTTTAGTCAGTGTGGAAAATCTCTAGCAGGGCCCGTTTAAACCCGCTGATCAGCCTCGAC
TGTGCCTTCTAGTTGCCAGCCATCTGTTGTTTGCCCCTCCCCCGTGCCTTCCTTGACCCTGGAAGGTGCC
ACTCCCACTGTCCTTTCCTAATAAAATGAGGAAATTGCATCGCATTGTCTGAGTAGGTGTCATTCTATTC
TGGGGGGTGGGGTGGGGCAGGACAGCAAGGGGGAGGATTGGGAAGACAATAGCAGGCATGCTGGGGATGC
GGTGGGCTCTATGGCTTCTGAGGCGGAAAGAACCAGCTGGGGCTCTAGGGGGTATCCCC
[124 nt withheld, positions 9300-9423]
C
[91 nt withheld, positions 9425-9515]
A
[49 nt withheld, positions 9517-9565]
CCTTTGACGTTGGAGTCCACGTTCTTT
[37 nt withheld, positions 9593-9629]
ACCCTATCTCGGTCTATTCTTTTGATTTATAAGGGATTTTGCCGATTTCGGCCTATTGGTTAAAAAATGA
GCTGATTTAACAAAAATTTAACGCGAATTAATTCTGTGGAATGTGTGTCAGTTAGGGTGTGGAAAGTCCC
CAGGCTCCCCAGCAGGCAGAAGTATGCAAAGCATGCATCTCAATTAGTCAGCAACCAGGTGTGGAAAGTC
CCCAGGCTCCCCAGCAGGCAGAAGTATGCAAAGCATGCATCTCAATTAGTCAGCAACCATAGTCCCGCCC
CTAACTCCGCCCATCCCGCCCCTAACTCCGCCCAGTTCCGCCCATTCTCCGCCCCATGGCTGACTAATTT
TTTTTATTTATGCAGAGGCCGAGGCCGCCTCTGCCTCTGAGCTATTCCAGAAGTAGTGAGGAGGCTTTTT
TGGAGGCCTAGGCTTTTGCAAAAAGCTCCCGGGAGCTTGTATATCCATTTTCGGATCTGATCAGCACGTG
TTGACAATTAATCATCGGCATAGTATATCGGCATAGTATAATACGACAAGGTGAGGAACTAAACCATGGC
CAAGTTGACCAGTGCCGTTCCGGTGCTCACCGCGCGCGACGTCGCCGGAGCGGTCGAGTTCTGGACCGAC
CGGCTCGGGTTCTCCCGGGACTTCGTGGAGGACGACTTCGCCGGTGTGGTCCGGGACGACGTGACCCTGT
TCATCAGCGCGGTCCAGGACCAGGTGGTGCCGGACAACACCCTGGCCTGGGTGTGGGTGCGCGGCCTGGA
CGAGCTGTACGCCGAGTGGTCGGAGGTCGTGTCCACGAACTTCCGGGACGCCTCCGGGCCGGCCATGACC
GAGATCGGCGAGCAGCCGTGGGGGCGGGAGTTCGCCCTGCGCGACCCGGCCGGCAACTGCGTGCACTTCG
TGGCCGAGGAGCAGGACTGACACGTGCTACGAGATTTCGATTCCACCGCCGCCTTCTATGAAAGGTTGGG
CTTCGGAATCGTTTTCCGGGACGCCGGCTGGATGATCCTCCAGCGCGGGGATCTCATGCTGGAGTTCTTC
GCCCACCCCAACTTGTTTATTGCAGCTTATAATGGTTACAAATAAAGCAATAGCATCACAAATTTCACAA
ATAAAGCATTTTTTTCACTGCATTCTAGTTGTGGTTTGTCCAAACTCATCAATGTATCTTATCATGTCTG
TATACCGTCGACCTCTAGCTAGAGCTTGGCGTAATCATGGTCATAGCTGTTTCCTGTGTGAAATTGTTAT
CCGCTCACAATTCCACACAACATACGAGCCGGAAGCATAAAGTGTAAAGCCTGGGGTGCCTAATGAGTGA
GCTAACTCACATTAATTGCGTTGCGCTCACTGCCCGCTTTCCAGTCGGGAAACCTGTCGTGCCAGCTGCA
TTAATGAATCGGCCAACGCGCGGGGAGAGGCGGTTTGCGTATTGGGCGCTCTTCCGCTTCCTCGCTCACT
GACTCGCTGCGCTCGGTCGTTCGGCTGCGGCGAGCGGTATCAGCTCACTCAAAGGCGGTAATACGGTTAT
CCACAGAATCAGGGGATAACGCAGGAAAGAACATGTGAGCAAAAGGCCAGCAAAAGGCCAGGAACCGTAA
AAAGGCCGCGTTGCTGGCGTTTTTCCATAGGCTCCGCCCCCCTGACGAGCATCACAAAAATCGACGCTCA
AGTCAGAGGTGGCGAAACCCGACAGGACTATAAAGATACCAGGCGTTTCCCCCTGGAAGCTCCCTCGTGC
GCTCTCCTGTTCCGACCCTGCCGCTTACCGGATACCTGTCCGCCTTTCTCCCTTCGGGAAGCGTGGCGCT
TTCTCATAGCTCACGCTGTAGGTATCTCAGTTCGGTGTAGGTCGTTCGCTCCAAGCTGGGCTGTGTGCAC
GAACCCCCCGTTCAGCCCGACCGCTGCGCCTTATCCGGTAACTATCGTCTTGAGTCCAACCCGGTAAGAC
ACGACTTATCGCCACTGGCAGCAGCCACTGGTAACAGGATTAGCAGAGCGAGGTATGTAGGCGGTGCTAC
AGAGTTCTTGAAGTGGTGGCCTAACTACGGCTACACTAGAAGAACAGTATTTGGTATCTGCGCTCTGCTG
AAGCCAGTTACCTTCGGAAAAAGAGTTGGTAGCTCTTGATCCGGCAAACAAACCACCGCTGGTAGCGGTG
GTTTTTTTGTTTGCAAGCAGCAGATTACGCGCAGAAAAAAAGGATCTCAAGAAGATCCTTTGATCTTTTC
TACGGGGTCTGACGCTCAGTGGAACGAAAACTCACGTTAAGGGATTTTGGTCATGAGATTATCAAAAAGG
ATCTTCACCTAGATCCTTTTAAATTAAAAATGAAGTTTTAAATCAATCTAAAGTATATATGAGTAAACTT
GGTCTGACAGTTACCAATGCTTAATCAGTGAGGCACCTATCTCAGCGATCTGTCTATTTCGTTCATCCAT
AGTTGCCTGACTCCCCGTCGTGTAGATAACTACGATACGGGAGGGCTTACCATCTGGCCCCAGTGCTGCA
ATGATACCGCGAGACCCACGCTCACCGGCTCCAGATTTATCAGCAATAAACCAGCCAGCCGGAAGGGCCG
AGCGCAGAAGTGGTCCTGCAACTTTATCCGCCTCCATCCAGTCTATTAATTGTTGCCGGGAAGCTAGAGT
AAGTAGTTCGCCAGTTAATAGTTTGCGCAACGTTGTTGCCATTGCTACAGGCATCGTGGTGTCACGCTCG
TCGTTTGGTATGGCTTCATTCAGCTCCGGTTCCCAACGATCAAGGCGAGTTACATGATCCCCCATGTTGT
GCAAAAAAGCGGTTAGCTCCTTCGGTCCTCCGATCGTTGTCAGAAGTAAGTTGGCCGCAGTGTTATCACT
CATGGTTATGGCAGCACTGCATAATTCTCTTACTGTCATGCCATCCGTAAGATGCTTTTCTGTGACTGGT
GAGTACTCAACCAAGTCATTCTGAGAATAGTGTATGCGGCGACCGAGTTGCTCTTGCCCGGCGTCAATAC
GGGATAATACCGCGCCACATAGCAGAACTTTAAAAGTGCTCATCATTGGAAAACGTTCTTCGGGGCGAAA
ACTCTCAAGGATCTTACCGCTGTTGAGATCCAGTTCGATGTAACCCACTCGTGCACCCAACTGATCTTCA
GCATCTTTTACTTTCACCAGCGTTTCTGGGTGAGCAAAAACAGGAAGGCAAAATGCCGCAAAAAAGGGAA
TAAGGGCGACACGGAAATGTTGAATACTCATACTCTTCCTTTTTCAATATTATTGAAGCATTTATCAGGG
TTATTGTCTCATGAGCGGATACATATTTGAATGTATTTAGAAAAATAAACAAATAGGGGTTCCGCGCACA
TTTCCCCGAAAAGTGCCACCTGAC
