>Addgene plasmid #157664 | API5-CRISPR | depositor partial sequence | sequence record 304530 | API5-CRISPR sequence 25 bps
CACCGTGTTTTGCAGGGACTTTAGG
